>Addgene plasmid #83746 | MSCV-6NBC-GFP-PGK-Puro-Barcode69 | depositor full sequence | sequence record 159924 | Full Sequence
TGAAAGACCCCACCTGTAGGTTTGGCAAGCTAGCTTAAGTAACGCCATTTTGCAAGGCATGGAAAATACA
TAACTGAGAATAGAGAAGTTCAGATCAAGGTTAGGAACAGAGAGACAGCAGAATATGGGCCAAACAGGAT
ATCTGTGGTAAGCAGTTCCTGCCCCGGCTCAGGGCCAAGAACAGATGGTCCCCAGATGCGGTCCCGCCCT
CAGCAGTTTCTAGAGAACCATCAGATGTTTCCAGGGTGCCCCAAGGACCTGAAATGACCCTGTGCCTTAT
TTGAACTAACCAATCAGTTCGCTTCTCGCTTCTGTTCGCGCGCTTCTGCTCCCCGAGCTCAATAAAAGAG
CCCACAACCCCTCACTCGGCGCGCCAGTCCTCCGATAGACTGCGTCGCCCGGGTACCCGTATTCCCAATA
AAGCCTCTTGCTGTTTGCATCCGAATCGTGGACTCGCTGATCCTTGGGAGGGTCTCCTCAGATTGATTGA
CTGCCCACCTCGGGGGTCTTTCATTTGGAGGTTCCACCGAGATTTGGAGACCCCTGCCCAGGGACCACCG
ACCCCCCCGCCGGGAGGTAAGCTGGCCAGCGGTCGTTTCGTGTCTGTCTCTGTCTTTGTGCGTGTTTGTG
CCGGCATCTAATGTTTGCGCCTGCGTCTGTACTAGTTAGCTAACTAGCTCTGTATCTGGCGGACCCGTGG
TGGAACTGACGAGTTCTGAACACCCGGCCGCAACCCTGGGAGACGTCCCAGGGACTTTGGGGGCCGTTTT
TGTGGCCCGACCTGAGGAAGGGAGTCGATGTGGAATCCGACCCCGTCAGGATATGTGGTTCTGGTAGGAG
ACGAGAACCTAAAACAGTTCCCGCCTCCGTCTGAATTTTTGCTTTCGGTTTGGAACCGAAGCCGCGCGTC
TTGTCTGCTGCAGCGCTGCAGCATCGTTCTGTGTTGTCTCTGTCTGACTGTGTTTCTGTATTTGTCTGAA
AATTAGGGCCAGACTGTTACCACTCCCTTAAGTTTGACCTTAGGTCACTGGAAAGATGTCGAGCGGATCG
CTCACAACCAGTCGGTAGATGTCAAGAAGAGACGTTGGGTTACCTTCTGCTCTGCAGAATGGCCAACCTT
TAACGTCGGATGGCCGCGAGACGGCACCTTTAACCGAGACCTCATCACCCAGGTTAAGATCAAGGTCTTT
TCACCTGGCCCGCATGGACACCCAGACCAGGTCCCCTACATCGTGACCTGGGAAGCCTTGGCTTTTGACC
CCCCTCCCTGGGTCAAGCCCTTTGTACACCCTAAGCCTCCGCCTCCTCTTCCTCCATCCGCCCCGTCTCT
CCCCCTTGAACCTCCTCGTTCGACCCCGCCTCGATCCTCCCTTTATCCAGCCCTCACTCCTTCTCTAGGC
GCCGGAATTAGATCCGGAGGTCCACCATGGTGAGCAAGGGCGAGGAGCTGTTCACCGGGGTGGTGCCCAT
CCTGGTCGAGCTGGACGGCGACGTAAACGGCCACAAGTTCAGCGTGTCCGGCGAGGGCGAGGGCGATGCC
ACCTACGGCAAGCTGACCCTGAAGTTCATCTGCACCACCGGCAAGCTGCCCGTGCCCTGGCCCACCCTCG
TGACCACCCTGACCTACGGCGTGCAGTGCTTCAGCCGCTACCCCGACCACATGAAGCAGCACGACTTCTT
CAAGTCCGCCATGCCCGAAGGCTACGTCCAGGAGCGCACCATCTTCTTCAAGGACGACGGCAACTACAAG
ACCCGCGCCGAGGTGAAGTTCGAGGGCGACACCCTGGTGAACCGCATCGAGCTGAAGGGCATCGACTTCA
AGGAGGACGGCAACATCCTGGGGCACAAGCTGGAGTACAACTACAACAGCCACAACGTCTATATCATGGC
CGACAAGCAGAAGAACGGCATCAAGGTGAACTTCAAGATCCGCCACAACATCGAGGACGGCAGCGTGCAG
CTCGCCGACCACTACCAGCAGAACACCCCCATCGGCGACGGCCCCGTGCTGCTGCCCGACAACCACTACC
TGAGCACCCAGTCCGCCCTGAGCAAAGACCCCAACGAGAAGCGCGATCACATGGTCCTGCTGGAGTTCGT
GACCGCCGCCGGGATCACTCTCGGCATGGACGAGCTGTACAAGTAGCGGAGAATTCTACCGGGTAGGGGA
GGCGCTTTTCCCAAGGCAGTCTGGAGCATGCGCTTTAGCAGCCCCGCTGGGCACTTGGCGCTACACAAGT
GGCCTCTGGCCTCGCACACATTCCACATCCACCGGTAGGCGCCAACCGGCTCCGTTCTTTGGTGGCCCCT
TCGCGCCACCTTCTACTCCTCCCCTAGTCAGGAAGTTCCCCCCCGCCCCGCAGCTCGCGTCGTGCAGGAC
GTGACAAATGGAAGTAGCACGTCTCACTAGTCTCGTGCAGATGGACAGCACCGCTGAGCAATGGAAGCGG
GTAGGCCTTTGGGGCAGCGGCCAATAGCAGCTTTGCTCCTTCGCTTTCTGGGCTCAGAGGCTGGGAAGGG
GTGGGTCCGGGGGCGGGCTCAGGGGCGGGCTCAGGGGCGGGGCGGGCGCCCGAAGGTCCTCCGGAGGCCC
GGCATTCTGCACGCTTCAAAAGCGCACGTCTGCCGCGCTGTTCTCCTCTTCCTCATCTCCGGGCCTTTCG
ACCTGCAGCCCAAGCTTACCATGACCGAGTACAAGCCCACGGTGCGCCTCGCCACCCGCGACGACGTCCC
CAGGGCCGTACGCACCCTCGCCGCCGCGTTCGCCGACTACCCCGCCACGCGCCACACCGTCGATCCGGAC
CGCCACATCGAGCGGGTCACCGAGCTGCAAGAACTCTTCCTCACGCGCGTCGGGCTCGACATCGGCAAGG
TGTGGGTCGCGGACGACGGCGCCGCGGTGGCGGTCTGGACCACGCCGGAGAGCGTCGAAGCGGGGGCGGT
GTTCGCCGAGATCGGCCCGCGCATGGCCGAGTTGAGCGGTTCCCGGCTGGCCGCGCAGCAACAGATGGAA
GGCCTCCTGGCGCCGCACCGGCCCAAGGAGCCCGCGTGGTTCCTGGCCACCGTCGGCGTCTCGCCCGACC
ACCAGGGCAAGGGTCTGGGCAGCGCCGTCGTGCTCCCCGGAGTGGAGGCGGCCGAGCGCGCCGGGGTGCC
CGCCTTCCTGGAGACCTCCGCGCCCCGCAACCTCCCCTTCTACGAGCGGCTCGGCTTCACCGTCACCGCC
GACGTCGAGGTGCCCGAAGGACCGCGCACCTGGTGCATGACCCGCAAGCCCGGTGCCTGACGCCCGCCCC
ACGACCCGCAGCGCCCGACCGAAAGGAGCGCACGACCCCATGCATCGATAAAATAAAAGATTTTATTTAG
TCTCCAGAAAAAGGGGGGAATGAAAGACCCCACCTGTAGGTTTGGCAAGCTAGCTTAAGTAACGCCATTT
TGCAAGGCATGGAAAATACATAACTGAGAATAGAGAAGTTCAGATCAAGGTTAGGAACAGAGAGACAGCA
GAATATGGGCCAAACAGGATATCTGTGGTAAGCAGTTCCTGCCCCGGCTCAGGGCCAAGAACAGATGGTC
CCCAGATGCGGTCCCGCCCTCAGCAGTTTCTAGAGAACCATCAGATGTTTCCAGGGTGCCCCAAGGACCT
GAAATGACCCTGTGCCTTATTTGAACTAACCAATCAGTTCGCTTCTCGCTTCTGTTCGCGCGCTTCTGCT
CCCCGAGCTCAATAAAAGAGCCCACAACCCCTCACTCGGCGCGCCAGTCCTCCGATAGACTGCGTCGCCC
GGGTACCCGTGTATCCAATAAACCCTCTTGCAGTTGCATCCGACTTGTGGTCTCGCTGTTCCTTGGGAGG
GTCTCCTCTGAGTGATTGACTACCCGTCAGCGGGGGTCTTTCATGGGTAACAGTTTCTTGAAGTTGGAGA
ACAACATTCTGAGGGTAGGAGTCGAATATTAAGTAATCCTGACTCAATTAGCCACTGTTTTGAATCCACA
TACTCCAATACTCCTGAAATAGTTCATTATGGACAGCGCAGAAGAGCTGGGGAGAATTAATTCGTAATCA
TGGTCATAGCTGTTTCCTGTGTGAAATTGTTATCCGCTCACAATTCCACACAACATACGAGCCGGAAGCA
TAAAGTGTAAAGCCTGGGGTGCCTAATGAGTGAGCTAACTCACATTAATTGCGTTGCGCTCACTGCCCGC
TTTCCAGTCGGGAAACCTGTCGTGCCAGCTGCATTAATGAATCGGCCAACGCGCGGGGAGAGGCGGTTTG
CGTATTGGGCGCTCTTCCGCTTCCTCGCTCACTGACTCGCTGCGCTCGGTCGTTCGGCTGCGGCGAGCGG
TATCAGCTCACTCAAAGGCGGTAATACGGTTATCCACAGAATCAGGGGATAACGCAGGAAAGAACATGTG
AGCAAAAGGCCAGCAAAAGGCCAGGAACCGTAAAAAGGCCGCGTTGCTGGCGTTTTTCCATAGGCTCCGC
CCCCCTGACGAGCATCACAAAAATCGACGCTCAAGTCAGAGGTGGCGAAACCCGACAGGACTATAAAGAT
ACCAGGCGTTTCCCCCTGGAAGCTCCCTCGTGCGCTCTCCTGTTCCGACCCTGCCGCTTACCGGATACCT
GTCCGCCTTTCTCCCTTCGGGAAGCGTGGCGCTTTCTCATAGCTCACGCTGTAGGTATCTCAGTTCGGTG
TAGGTCGTTCGCTCCAAGCTGGGCTGTGTGCACGAACCCCCCGTTCAGCCCGACCGCTGCGCCTTATCCG
GTAACTATCGTCTTGAGTCCAACCCGGTAAGACACGACTTATCGCCACTGGCAGCAGCCACTGGTAACAG
GATTAGCAGAGCGAGGTATGTAGGCGGTGCTACAGAGTTCTTGAAGTGGTGGCCTAACTACGGCTACACT
AGAAGGACAGTATTTGGTATCTGCGCTCTGCTGAAGCCAGTTACCTTCGGAAAAAGAGTTGGTAGCTCTT
GATCCGGCAAACAAACCACCGCTGGTAGCGGTGGTTTTTTTGTTTGCAAGCAGCAGATTACGCGCAGAAA
AAAAGGATCTCAAGAAGATCCTTTGATCTTTTCTACGGGGTCTGACGCTCAGTGGAACGAAAACTCACGT
TAAGGGATTTTGGTCATGAGATTATCAAAAAGGATCTTCACCTAGATCCTTTTAAATTAAAAATGAAGTT
TTAAATCAATCTAAAGTATATATGAGTAAACTTGGTCTGACAGTTACCAATGCTTAATCAGTGAGGCACC
TATCTCAGCGATCTGTCTATTTCGTTCATCCATAGTTGCCTGACTCCCCGTCGTGTAGATAACTACGATA
CGGGAGGGCTTACCATCTGGCCCCAGTGCTGCAATGATACCGCGAGACCCACGCTCACCGGCTCCAGATT
TATCAGCAATAAACCAGCCAGCCGGAAGGGCCGAGCGCAGAAGTGGTCCTGCAACTTTATCCGCCTCCAT
CCAGTCTATTAATTGTTGCCGGGAAGCTAGAGTAAGTAGTTCGCCAGTTAATAGTTTGCGCAACGTTGTT
GCCATTGCTACAGGCATCGTGGTGTCACGCTCGTCGTTTGGTATGGCTTCATTCAGCTCCGGTTCCCAAC
GATCAAGGCGAGTTACATGATCCCCCATGTTGTGCAAAAAAGCGGTTAGCTCCTTCGGTCCTCCGATCGT
TGTCAGAAGTAAGTTGGCCGCAGTGTTATCACTCATGGTTATGGCAGCACTGCATAATTCTCTTACTGTC
ATGCCATCCGTAAGATGCTTTTCTGTGACTGGTGAGTACTCAACCAAGTCATTCTGAGAATAGTGTATGC
GGCGACCGAGTTGCTCTTGCCCGGCGTCAATACGGGATAATACCGCGCCACATAGCAGAACTTTAAAAGT
GCTCATCATTGGAAAACGTTCTTCGGGGCGAAAACTCTCAAGGATCTTACCGCTGTTGAGATCCAGTTCG
ATGTAACCCACTCGTGCACCCAACTGATCTTCAGCATCTTTTACTTTCACCAGCGTTTCTGGGTGAGCAA
AAACAGGAAGGCAAAATGCCGCAAAAAAGGGAATAAGGGCGACACGGAAATGTTGAATACTCATACTCTT
CCTTTTTCAATATTATTGAAGCATTTATCAGGGTTATTGTCTCATGAGCGGATACATATTTGAATGTATT
TAGAAAAATAAACAAATAGGGGTTCCGCGCACATTTCCCCGAAAAGTGCCACCTGACGTCTAAGAAACCA
TTATTATCATGACATTAACCTATAAAAATAGGCGTATCACGAGGCCCTTTCGTCTCGCGCGTTTCGGTGA
TGACGGTGAAAACCTCTGACACATGCAGCTCCCGGAGACGGTCACAGCTTGTCTGTAAGCGGATGCCGGG
AGCAGACAAGCCCGTCAGGGCGCGTCAGCGGGTGTTGGCGGGTGTCGGGGCTGGCTTAACTATGCGGCAT
CAGAGCAGATTGTACTGAGAGTGCACCATATGCGGTGTGAAATACCGCACAGATGCGTAAGGAGAAAATA
CCGCATCAGGCGCCATTCGCCATTCAGGCTGCGCAACTGTTGGGAAGGGCGATCGGTGCGGGCCTCTTCG
CTATTACGCCAGCTGGCGAAAGGGGGATGTGCTGCAAGGCGATTAAGTTGGGTAACGCCAGGGTTTTCCC
AGTCACGACGTTGTAAAACGACGGCGCAAGGAATGGTGCATGCAAGGAGATGGCGCCCAACAGTCCCCCG
GCCACGGGGCCTGCCACCATACCCACGCCGAAACAAGCGCTCATGAGCCCGAAGTGGCGAGCCCGATCTT
CCCCATCGGTGATGTCGGCGATATAGGCGCCAGCAACCGCACCTGTGGCGCCGGTGATGCCGGCCACGAT
GCGTCCGGCGTAGAGGCGATTAGTCCAATTTGTTAAAGACAGGATATCAGTGGTCCAGGCTCTAGTTTTG
ACTCAACAATATCACCAGCTGAAGCCTATAGAGTACGAGCCATAGATAAAATAAAAGATTTTATTTAGTC
TCCAGAAAAAGGGGGGAA
Features (pLannotate 1.2.2; 19 found; start..end, strand, type, name):
    579..920     +  misc_feature   MESV Ψ: packaging signal of murine embryonic stem cell virus
    987..1403    +  CDS            gag (truncated): truncated Moloney murine leukemia virus (MMLV) gag gene lacking the start codon
   1427..2143    +  CDS            EGFP: EGFP is a basic (constitutively fluorescent) green fluorescent protein published in 1996, derived from Aequorea victoria. It is reported to be a rapidly-maturing weak dimer with moderate acid sensitivity.
   2161..2660    +  promoter       PGK promoter: mouse phosphoglycerate kinase 1 promoter
   2681..3280    +  CDS            PuroR: puromycin N-acetyltransferase; pac from Streptomyces alboniger; confers resistance to puromycin
   3380..3894    +  LTR            3' LTR: 3' long terminal repeat from murine embryonic stem cell virus
   4087..4103    -  protein_bind   lac operator: The lac repressor binds to the lac operator to inhibit transcription in E. coli. This inhibition can be relieved by adding lactose or isopropyl-β-D-thiogalactopyranoside (IPTG). lac repressor encoded by lacI
   4111..4141    -  promoter       lac promoter: promoter for the E. coli lac operon
   4156..4177    -  protein_bind   CAP binding site: CAP binding activates transcription in the presence of cAMP. E. coli catabolite activator protein
   4190..4282    -  CDS            lacI (fragment): lac repressor; lacI; The lac repressor binds to the lac operator to inhibit transcription in E. coli. This inhibition can be relieved by adding lactose or isopropyl-β-D-thiogalactopyranoside (IPTG).
   4465..5053    -  rep_origin     ori: high-copy-number ColE1/pMB1/pBR322/pUC origin of replication
   5224..6084    -  CDS            AmpR: β-lactamase; bla; confers resistance to ampicillin, carbenicillin, and related antibiotics
   6085..6189    -  promoter       AmpR promoter: bla
   6284..6319    +  CDS            rop (fragment): Rop protein, which maintains plasmids at low copy number; rop
   6421..6520    +  misc_feature   bom (fragment): basis of mobility region from pBR322
   6526..6675    -  CDS            lacZα (fragment): LacZα fragment of β-galactosidase; lacZ fragment
   6675..6876    -  CDS            TcR (fragment): tetracycline efflux protein; tet; confers resistance to tetracycline
   6877..6975    +  CDS            env (fragment): murine leukemia virus gPr80 envelope polyprotein precursor; env; proteolytically cleaved into gp70SU and p15TM subunits
   7017..515     +  LTR            5' LTR (across the origin): 5' long terminal repeat from murine embryonic stem cell virus
