[The description below was written by a language model from this plasmid's Addgene catalogue record and pLannotate feature annotations shown in this document.]
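Description:
MSCV-6NBC-GFP-PGK-Puro-Barcode69 is a gammaretroviral transfer vector built on the murine stem cell virus (MSCV) backbone and carrying a single, defined synthetic barcode ("Barcode69") from a six-nucleotide barcode series. It is propagated in E. coli as a high-copy plasmid through a ColE1/pUC-type origin and selected with ampicillin via the β-lactamase gene. The remaining bacterial annotations (short lacI, lacZα, rop, bom and tetracycline-resistance fragments, plus a lac promoter/operator) are non-functional remnants of earlier cloning vectors. A small env fragment upstream of the 5' LTR is likewise residual viral sequence.

The proviral region is bounded by 5' and 3' long terminal repeats of murine embryonic stem cell virus. Downstream of the 5' LTR lie the Ψ packaging signal and a truncated, start-codon-less gag segment, which together promote efficient encapsidation of the genomic RNA when the plasmid is introduced into a packaging cell line that supplies gag, pol and env in trans. EGFP follows directly and has no annotated promoter of its own, so it is presumably expressed from the LTR-driven transcript. An internal mouse PGK promoter then drives puromycin N-acetyltransferase. Transduced cells can therefore be identified by green fluorescence and enriched with puromycin. The barcode was cloned between a BglII site (destroyed) and an EcoRI site, but it is not annotated in the feature table, so its exact position relative to EGFP cannot be read from the record.

The stated purpose is to generate barcoded cell line variants. Stable integration gives each line a heritable sequence tag, which, according to the associated publication title, supports multiplexed in vivo small-molecule screening.
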