Addgene plasmid #83746: MSCV-6NBC-GFP-PGK-Puro-Barcode69
Purpose: individual 6N barcode to make barcoded cell line variants
Depositing lab: Monte Winslow. Depositing organization: Stanford University. Publication: An in vivo multiplexed small-molecule screening platform. Gruner BM, Schulze CJ, Yang D, Ogasawara D, Dix MM, Rogers ZN, Chuang CH, McFarland CD, Chiou SH, Brown JM, Cravatt BF, Bogyo M, Winslow MM. Nat Methods. 2016 Sep 12. doi: 10.1038/nmeth.3992. PubMed 27617390.
Backbone
  Vector backbone: MSCV
  Vector type: Retroviral
  Selectable markers: Puromycin
Growth in bacteria
  Bacterial resistance: Ampicillin, 100 μg/mL
  Growth temperature: 37°C
  Growth strain: DH5alpha
  Copy number: High Copy
Gene/Insert
  Gene/Insert name: Barcode69
  Species: Synthetic
  Cloning method: Restriction Enzyme; 5′ cloning site BglII (destroyed during cloning); 3′ cloning site EcoRI (not destroyed)
  Sequencing primers: 5′ CCCTTGAACCTCCTCGTTCGACC
Terms and licenses: Academic/Nonprofit Terms; Industry Terms: Not Available to Industry
How to cite: MSCV-6NBC-GFP-PGK-Puro-Barcode69 was a gift from Monte Winslow (Addgene plasmid # 83746 ; http://n2t.net/addgene:83746 ; RRID:Addgene_83746)
