>Addgene plasmid #83746 | MSCV-6NBC-GFP-PGK-Puro-Barcode69 | addgene partial sequence | sequence record 165475 | pLXSN5 5'-CCCTTGAACCTCCTCGTTCGACC-3'
CAGCCCTCACTCCTTCTCTAGGCGCCGGAATTAGATCCGGAGGTCCACCATGGTGAGCAAGGGCGAGGAG
CTGTTCACCGGGGTGGTGCCCATCCTGGTCGAGCTGGACGGCGACGTAAACGGCCACAAGTTCAGCGTGT
CCGGCGAGGGCGAGGGCGATGCCACCTACGGCAAGCTGACCCTGAAGTTCATCTGCACCACCGGCAAGCT
GCCCGTGCCCTGGCCCACCCTCGTGACCACCCTGACCTACGGCGTGCAGTGCTTCAGCCGCTACCCCGAC
CACATGAAGCAGCACGACTTCTTCAAGTCCGCCATGCCCGAAGGCTACGTCCAGGAGCGCACCATCTTCT
TCAAGGACGACGGCAACTACAAGACCCGCGCCGAGGTGAAGTTCGAGGGCGACACCCTGGTGAACCGCAT
CGAGCTGAAGGGCATCGACTTCAAGGAGGACGGCAACATCCTGGGGCACAAGCTGGAGTACAACTACAAC
AGCCACAACGTCTATATCATGGCCGACAAGCAGAAGAACGGCATCAAGGTGAACTTCAAGATCCGCCACA
ACATCGAGGACGGCAGCGTGCAGCTCGCCGACCACTACCAGCAGAACACCCCCATCGGCGACGGCCCCGT
GCTGCTGCCCGACAACCACTACCTGAGCACCCAGTCCGCCCTGAGCAAAGACCCCAACGAGAAGCGCGAT
CACATGGTCCTGCTGGAGTTCGTGACCGCCGCCGGGATCACTCTCGGCATGGACGAGCTGTACAAGTAGC
GGAGAATTCTACCGGGTAGGGGAGGCGCTTTTCCCAAGGCAGTCTGGAGCATGCGCTTTAG
